>Addgene plasmid #77968 | TTBK2 gRNA (BRDN0001147885) | addgene full sequence | sequence record 188748 | Addgene Assembled Sequence
CCCGGGTGCAAAGATGGATAAAGTTTTAAACAGAGAGGAATCTTTGCAGCTAATGGACCTTCTAGGTCTT
GAAAGGAGTGGGAATTGGCTCCGGTGCCCGTCAGTGGGCAGAGCGCACATCGCCCACAGTCCCCGAGAAG
TTGGGGGGAGGGGTCGGCAATTGATCCGGTGCCTAGAGAAGGTGGCGCGGGGTAAACTGGGAAAGTGATG
TCGTGTACTGGCTCCGCCTTTTTCCCGAGGGTGGGGGAGAACCGTATATAAGTGCAGTAGTCGCCGTGAA
CGTTCTTTTTCGCAACGGGTTTGCCGCCAGAACACAGGTAAGTGCCGTGTGTGGTTCCCGCGGGCCTGGC
CTCTTTACGGGTTATGGCCCTTGCGTGCCTTGAATTACTTCCACCTGGCTGCAGTACGTGATTCTTGATC
CCGAGCTTCGGGTTGGAAGTGGGTGGGAGAGTTCGAGGCCTTGCGCTTAAGGAGCCCCTTCGCCTCGTGC
TTGAGTTGAGGCCTGGCCTGGGCGCTGGGGCCGCCGCGTGCGAATCTGGTGGCACCTTCGCGCCTGTCTC
GCTGCTTTCGATAAGTCTCTAGCCATTTAAAATTTTTGATGACCTGCTGCGACGCTTTTTTTCTGGCAAG
ATAGTCTTGTAAATGCGGGCCAAGATCTGCACACTGGTATTTCGGTTTTTGGGGCCGCGGGCGGCGACGG
GGCCCGTGCGTCCCAGCGCACATGTTCGGCGAGGCGGGGCCTGCGAGCGCGGCCACCGAGAATCGGACGG
GGGTAGTCTCAAGCTGGCCGGCCTGCTCTGGTGCCTGGCCTCGCGCCGCCGTGTATCGCCCCGCCCTGGG
CGGCAAGGCTGGCCCGGTCGGCACCAGTTGCGTGAGCGGAAAGATGGCCGCTTCCCGGCCCTGCTGCAGG
GAGCTCAAAATGGAGGACGCGGCGCTCGGGAGAGCGGGCGGGTGAGTCACCCACACAAAGGAAAAGGGCC
TTTCCGTCCTCAGCCGTCGCTTCATGTGACTCCACGGAGTACCGGGCGCCGTCCAGGCACCTCGATTAGT
TCTCGAGCTTTTGGAGTACGTCGTCTTTAGGTTGGGGGGAGGGGTTTTATGCGATGGAGTTTCCCCACAC
TGAGTGGGTGGAGACTGAAGTTAGGCCAGCTTGGCACTTGATGTAATTCTCCTTGGAATTTGCCCTTTTT
GAGTTTGGATCTTGGTTCATTCTCAAGCCTCAGACAGTGGTTCAAAGTTTTTTTCTTCCATTTCAGGTGT
CGTGACGTACGGCCACCATGACCGAGTACAAGCCCACGGTGCGCCTCGCCACCCGCGACGACGTCCCCAG
GGCCGTACGCACCCTCGCCGCCGCGTTCGCCGACTACCCCGCCACGCGCCACACCGTCGATCCGGACCGC
CACATCGAGCGGGTCACCGAGCTGCAAGAACTCTTCCTCACGCGCGTCGGGCTCGACATCGGCAAGGTGT
GGGTCGCGGACGACGGCGCCGCCGTGGCGGTCTGGACCACGCCGGAGAGCGTCGAAGCGGGGGCGGTGTT
CGCCGAGATCGGCCCGCGCATGGCCGAGTTGAGCGGTTCCCGGCTGGCCGCGCAGCAACAGATGGAAGGC
CTCCTGGCGCCGCACCGGCCCAAGGAGCCCGCGTGGTTCCTGGCCACCGTCGGAGTCTCGCCCGACCACC
AGGGCAAGGGTCTGGGCAGCGCCGTCGTGCTCCCCGGAGTGGAGGCGGCCGAGCGCGCCGGGGTGCCCGC
CTTCCTGGAGACCTCCGCGCCCCGCAACCTCCCCTTCTACGAGCGGCTCGGCTTCACCGTCACCGCCGAC
GTCGAGGTGCCCGAAGGACCGCGCACCTGGTGCATGACCCGCAAGCCCGGTGCCTGAACGCGTTAAGTCG
ACAATCAACCTCTGGATTACAAAATTTGTGAAAGATTGACTGGTATTCTTAACTATGTTGCTCCTTTTAC
GCTATGTGGATACGCTGCTTTAATGCCTTTGTATCATGCTATTGCTTCCCGTATGGCTTTCATTTTCTCC
TCCTTGTATAAATCCTGGTTGCTGTCTCTTTATGAGGAGTTGTGGCCCGTTGTCAGGCAACGTGGCGTGG
TGTGCACTGTGTTTGCTGACGCAACCCCCACTGGTTGGGGCATTGCCACCACCTGTCAGCTCCTTTCCGG
GACTTTCGCTTTCCCCCTCCCTATTGCCACGGCGGAACTCATCGCCGCCTGCCTTGCCCGCTGCTGGACA
GGGGCTCGGCTGTTGGGCACTGACAATTCCGTGGTGTTGTCGGGGAAATCATCGTCCTTTCCTTGGCTGC
TCGCCTGTGTTGCCACCTGGATTCTGCGCGGGACGTCCTTCTGCTACGTCCCTTCGGCCCTCAATCCAGC
GGACCTTCCTTCCCGCGGCCTGCTGCCGGCTCTGCGGCCTCTTCCGCGTCTTCGCCTTCGCCCTCAGACG
AGTCGGATCTCCCTTTGGGCCGCCTCCCCGCGTCGACTTTAAGACCAATGACTTACAAGGCAGCTGTAGA
TCTTAGCCACTTTTTAAAAGAAAAGGGGGGACTGGAAGGGCTAATTCACTCCCAACGAAGACAAGATCTG
CTTTTTGCTTGTACTGGGTCTCTCTGGTTAGACCAGATCTGAGCCTGGGAGCTCTCTGGCTAACTAGGGA
ACCCACTGCTTAAGCCTCAATAAAGCTTGCCTTGAGTGCTTCAAGTAGTGTGTGCCCGTCTGTTGTGTGA
CTCTGGTAACTAGAGATCCCTCAGACCCTTTTAGTCAGTGTGGAAAATCTCTAGCAGTACGTATAGTAGT
TCATGTCATCTTATTATTCAGTATTTATAACTTGCAAAGAAATGAATATCAGAGAGTGAGAGGAACTTGT
TTATTGCAGCTTATAATGGTTACAAATAAAGCAATAGCATCACAAATTTCACAAATAAAGCATTTTTTTC
ACTGCATTCTAGTTGTGGTTTGTCCAAACTCATCAATGTATCTTATCATGTCTGGCTCTAGCTATCCCGC
CCCTAACTCCGCCCATCCCGCCCCTAACTCCGCCCAGTTCCGCCCATTCTCCGCCCCATGGCTGACTAAT
TTTTTTTATTTATGCAGAGGCCGAGGCCGCCTCGGCCTCTGAGCTATTCCAGAAGTAGTGAGGAGGCTTT
TTTGGAGGCCTAGGGACGTACCCAATTCGCCCTATAGTGAGTCGTATTACGCGCGCTCACTGGCCGTCGT
TTTACAACGTCGTGACTGGGAAAACCCTGGCGTTACCCAACTTAATCGCCTTGCAGCACATCCCCCTTTC
GCCAGCTGGCGTAATAGCGAAGAGGCCCGCACCGATCGCCCTTCCCAACAGTTGCGCAGCCTGAATGGCG
AATGGG
[124 nt withheld, positions 3367-3490]
C
[91 nt withheld, positions 3492-3582]
A
[49 nt withheld, positions 3584-3632]
CCTTTGACGTTGGAGTCCACGTTCTTT
[37 nt withheld, positions 3660-3696]
ACCCTATCTCGGTCTATTCTTTTGATTTATAAGGGATTTTGCCGATTTCGGCCTATTGGTTAAAAAATGA
GCTGATTTAACAAAAATTTAACGCGAATTTTAACAAAATATTAACGCTTACAATTTAGGTGGCACTTTTC
GGGGAAATGTGCGCGGAACCCCTATTTGTTTATTTTTCTAAATACATTCAAATATGTATCCGCTCATGAG
ACAATAACCCTGATAAATGCTTCAATAATATTGAAAAAGGAAGAGTATGAGTATTCAACATTTCCGTGTC
GCCCTTATTCCCTTTTTTGCGGCATTTTGCCTTCCTGTTTTTGCTCACCCAGAAACGCTGGTGAAAGTAA
AAGATGCTGAAGATCAGTTGGGTGCACGAGTGGGTTACATCGAACTGGATCTCAACAGCGGTAAGATCCT
TGAGAGTTTTCGCCCCGAAGAACGTTTTCCAATGATGAGCACTTTTAAAGTTCTGCTATGTGGCGCGGTA
TTATCCCGTATTGACGCCGGGCAAGAGCAACTCGGTCGCCGCATACACTATTCTCAGAATGACTTGGTTG
AGTACTCACCAGTCACAGAAAAGCATCTTACGGATGGCATGACAGTAAGAGAATTATGCAGTGCTGCCAT
AACCATGAGTGATAACACTGCGGCCAACTTACTTCTGACAACGATCGGAGGACCGAAGGAGCTAACCGCT
TTTTTGCACAACATGGGGGATCATGTAACTCGCCTTGATCGTTGGGAACCGGAGCTGAATGAAGCCATAC
CAAACGACGAGCGTGACACCACGATGCCTGTAGCAATGGCAACAACGTTGCGCAAACTATTAACTGGCGA
ACTACTTACTCTAGCTTCCCGGCAACAATTAATAGACTGGATGGAGGCGGATAAAGTTGCAGGACCACTT
CTGCGCTCGGCCCTTCCGGCTGGCTGGTTTATTGCTGATAAATCTGGAGCCGGTGAGCGTGGGTCTCGCG
GTATCATTGCAGCACTGGGGCCAGATGGTAAGCCCTCCCGTATCGTAGTTATCTACACGACGGGGAGTCA
GGCAACTATGGATGAACGAAATAGACAGATCGCTGAGATAGGTGCCTCACTGATTAAGCATTGGTAACTG
TCAGACCAAGTTTACTCATATATACTTTAGATTGATTTAAAACTTCATTTTTAATTTAAAAGGATCTAGG
TGAAGATCCTTTTTGATAATCTCATGACCAAAATCCCTTAACGTGAGTTTTCGTTCCACTGAGCGTCAGA
CCCCGTAGAAAAGATCAAAGGATCTTCTTGAGATCCTTTTTTTCTGCGCGTAATCTGCTGCTTGCAAACA
AAAAAACCACCGCTACCAGCGGTGGTTTGTTTGCCGGATCAAGAGCTACCAACTCTTTTTCCGAAGGTAA
CTGGCTTCAGCAGAGCGCAGATACCAAATACTGTTCTTCTAGTGTAGCCGTAGTTAGGCCACCACTTCAA
GAACTCTGTAGCACCGCCTACATACCTCGCTCTGCTAATCCTGTTACCAGTGGCTGCTGCCAGTGGCGAT
AAGTCGTGTCTTACCGGGTTGGACTCAAGACGATAGTTACCGGATAAGGCGCAGCGGTCGGGCTGAACGG
GGGGTTCGTGCACACAGCCCAGCTTGGAGCGAACGACCTACACCGAACTGAGATACCTACAGCGTGAGCT
ATGAGAAAGCGCCACGCTTCCCGAAGGGAGAAAGGCGGACAGGTATCCGGTAAGCGGCAGGGTCGGAACA
GGAGAGCGCACGAGGGAGCTTCCAGGGGGAAACGCCTGGTATCTTTATAGTCCTGTCGGGTTTCGCCACC
TCTGACTTGAGCGTCGATTTTTGTGATGCTCGTCAGGGGGGCGGAGCCTATGGAAAAACGCCAGCAACGC
GGCCTTTTTACGGTTCCTGGCCTTTTGCTGGCCTTTTGCTCACATGTTCTTTCCTGCGTTATCCCCTGAT
TCTGTGGATAACCGTATTACCGCCTTTGAGTGAGCTGATACCGCTCGCCGCAGCCGAACGACCGAGCGCA
GCGAGTCAGTGAGCGAGGAAGCGGAAGAGCGCCCAATACGCAAACCGCCTCTCCCCGCGCGTTGGCCGAT
TCATTAATGCAGCTGGCACGACAGGTTTCCCGACTGGAAAGCGGGCAGTGAGCGCAACGCAATTAATGTG
AGTTAGCTCACTCATTAGGCACCCCAGGCTTTACACTTTATGCTTCCGGCTCGTATGTTGTGTGGAATTG
TGAGCGGATAACAATTTCACACAGGAAACAGCTATGACCATGATTACGCCAAGCGCGCAATTAACCCTCA
CTAAAGGGAACAAAAGCTGGAGCTGCAAGCTTAATGTAGTCTTATGCAATACTCTTGTAGTCTTGCAACA
TGGTAACGATGAGTTAGCAACATGCCTTACAAGGAGAGAAAAAGCACCGTGCATGCCGATTGGTGGAAGT
AAGGTGGTACGATCGTGCCTTATTAGGAAGGCAACAGACGGGTCTGACATGGATTGGACGAACCACTGAA
TTGCCGCATTGCAGAGATATTGTATTTAAGTGCCTAGCTCGATACATAAACGGGTCTCTCTGGTTAGACC
AGATCTGAGCCTGGGAGCTCTCTGGCTAACTAGGGAACCCACTGCTTAAGCCTCAATAAAGCTTGCCTTG
AGTGCTTCAAGTAGTGTGTGCCCGTCTGTTGTGTGACTCTGGTAACTAGAGATCCCTCAGACCCTTTTAG
TCAGTGTGGAAAATCTCTAGCAGTGGCGCCCGAACAGGGACTTGAAAGCGAAAGGGAAACCAGAGGAGCT
CTCTCGACGCAGGACTCGGCTTGCTGAAGCGCGCACGGCAAGAGGCGAGGGGCGGCGACTGGTGAGTACG
CCAAAAATTTTGACTAGCGGAGGCTAGAAGGAGAGAGATGGGTGCGAGAGCGTCAGTATTAAGCGGGGGA
GAATTAGATCGCGATGGGAAAAAATTCGGTTAAGGCCAGGGGGAAAGAAAAAATATAAATTAAAACATAT
AGTATGGGCAAGCAGGGAGCTAGAACGATTCGCAGTTAATCCTGGCCTGTTAGAAACATCAGAAGGCTGT
AGACAAATACTGGGACAGCTACAACCATCCCTTCAGACAGGATCAGAAGAACTTAGATCATTATATAATA
CAGTAGCAACCCTCTATTGTGTGCATCAAAGGATAGAGATAAAAGACACCAAGGAAGCTTTAGACAAGAT
AGAGGAAGAGCAAAACAAAAGTAAGACCACCGCACAGCAAGCGGCCGCTGATCTTCAGACCTGGAGGAGG
AGATATGAGGGACAATTGGAGAAGTGAATTATATAAATATAAAGTAGTAAAAATTGAACCATTAGGAGTA
GCACCCACCAAGGCAAAGAGAAGAGTGGTGCAGAGAGAAAAAAGAGCAGTGGGAATAGGAGCTTTGTTCC
TTGGGTTCTTGGGAGCAGCAGGAAGCACTATGGGCGCAGCGTCAATGACGCTGACGGTACAGGCCAGACA
ATTATTGTCTGGTATAGTGCAGCAGCAGAACAATTTGCTGAGGGCTATTGAGGCGCAACAGCATCTGTTG
CAACTCACAGTCTGGGGCATCAAGCAGCTCCAGGCAAGAATCCTGGCTGTGGAAAGATACCTAAAGGATC
AACAGCTCCTGGGGATTTGGGGTTGCTCTGGAAAACTCATTTGCACCACTGCTGTGCCTTGGAATGCTAG
TTGGAGTAATAAATCTCTGGAACAGATTTGGAATCACACGACCTGGATGGAGTGGGACAGAGAAATTAAC
AATTACACAAGCTTAATACACTCCTTAATTGAAGAATCGCAAAACCAGCAAGAAAAGAATGAACAAGAAT
TATTGGAATTAGATAAATGGGCAAGTTTGTGGAATTGGTTTAACATAACAAATTGGCTGTGGTATATAAA
ATTATTCATAATGATAGTAGGAGGCTTGGTAGGTTTAAGAATAGTTTTTGCTGTACTTTCTATAGTGAAT
AGAGTTAGGCAGGGATATTCACCATTATCGTTTCAGACCCACCTCCCAACCCCGAGGGGACCCAGAGAGG
GCCTATTTCCCATGATTCCTTCATATTTGCATATACGATACAAGGCTGTTAGAGAGATAATTAGAATTAA
TTTGACTGTAAACACAAAGATATTAGTACAAAATACGTGACGTAGAAAGTAATAATTTCTTGGGTAGTTT
GCAGTTTTAAAATTATGTTTTAAAATGGACTATCATATGCTTACCGTAACTTGAAAGTATTTCGATTTCT
TGGCTTTATATATCTTGTGGAAAGGACGAAACACCGGAACGTAACTTTCGCACCAGGTTTTAGAGCTAGA
AATAGCAAGTTAAAATAAGGCTAGTCCGTTATCAACTTGAAAAAGTGGCACCGAGTCGGTGCTTTTTTAA
GCTTGGCGTAACTAGATCTTGAGACAAATGGCAGTATTCATCCACAATTTTAAAAGAAAAGGGGGGATTG
GGGGGTACAGTGCAGGGGAAAGAATAGTAGACATAATAGCAACAGACATACAAACTAAAGAATTACAAAA
ACAAATTACAAAAATTCAAAATTTTCGGGTTTATTACAGGGACAGCAGAGATCCACTTTGGCGCCGGCTC
GAGGGGG
Features (pLannotate 1.2.2; 29 found; start..end, strand, type, name):
     14..80      +  CDS            small t antigen (fragment): SV40 (simian virus 40) small t antigen
    106..317     +  promoter       EF-1α core promoter: core promoter for human elongation factor EF-1α
    318..1256    +  intron         EF-1α intron A: intron upstream of the start codon of human EF-1α
   1278..1877    +  CDS            PuroR (fragment): puromycin N-acetyltransferase; pac from Streptomyces; confers resistance to puromycin
   1893..2481    +  misc_feature   WPRE: woodchuck hepatitis virus posttranscriptional regulatory element
   2532..2551    +  misc_feature   cPPT/CTS (fragment): central polypurine tract and central termination sequence of HIV-1
   2553..2786    +  LTR            3' LTR (ΔU3): self-inactivating 3' long terminal repeat (LTR) from HIV-1
   2864..2985    +  polyA_signal   SV40 poly(A) signal: SV40 polyadenylation signal
   3025..3160    +  rep_origin     SV40 ori: SV40 origin of replication
   3181..3199    -  promoter       T7 promoter: promoter for bacteriophage T7 RNA polymerase
   3207..3362    +  CDS            lacZα (fragment): LacZα fragment of β-galactosidase; lacZ fragment
   3367..3795    +  rep_origin     f1 ori (sequence partly withheld): f1 bacteriophage origin of replication; arrow indicates direction of (+) strand synthesis
   3848..3952    +  promoter       AmpR promoter: bla
   3953..4813    +  CDS            AmpR: β-lactamase; bla; confers resistance to ampicillin, carbenicillin, and related antibiotics
   4984..5572    +  rep_origin     ori: high-copy-number ColE1/pMB1/pBR322/pUC origin of replication
   5755..5847    +  CDS            lacI (fragment): lac repressor; lacI; The lac repressor binds to the lac operator to inhibit transcription in E. coli. This inhibition can be relieved by adding lactose or isopropyl-β-D-thiogalactopyranoside (IPTG).
   5860..5881    +  protein_bind   CAP binding site: CAP binding activates transcription in the presence of cAMP. E. coli catabolite activator protein
   5896..5926    +  promoter       lac promoter: promoter for the E. coli lac operon
   5934..5950    +  protein_bind   lac operator: The lac repressor binds to the lac operator to inhibit transcription in E. coli. This inhibition can be relieved by adding lactose or isopropyl-β-D-thiogalactopyranoside (IPTG). lac repressor encoded by lacI
   5995..6013    +  promoter       T3 promoter: promoter for bacteriophage T3 RNA polymerase
   6041..6267    +  promoter       RSV promoter: Rous sarcoma virus enhancer/promoter
   6268..6448    +  LTR            5' LTR (truncated): truncated 5' long terminal repeat (LTR) from HIV-1
   6495..6620    +  misc_feature   HIV-1 Ψ: packaging signal of human immunodeficiency virus type 1
   6604..6967    +  CDS            HIV-1 gag (fragment): gag protein from human immunodeficiency virus 1; gag
   7113..7346    +  misc_feature   RRE: The Rev response element (RRE) of HIV-1 allows for Rev-dependent mRNA export from the nucleus to the cytoplasm.
   7723..7749    +  CDS            Rev (fragment): human immunodeficiency virus 1 (HIV-1) Rev protein; rev; enhances nuclear export of unspliced and incompletely spliced viral mRNAs
   7753..7993    +  promoter       U6 promoter: RNA polymerase III promoter for human U6 snRNA
   8023..8098    +  misc_RNA       gRNA scaffold: guide RNA scaffold for the Streptococcus pyogenes CRISPR/Cas9 system
   8154..8271    +  misc_feature   cPPT/CTS: central polypurine tract and central termination sequence of HIV-1
