[The description below was written by a language model from this plasmid's Addgene catalogue record and pLannotate feature annotations shown in this document.]
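Description:
TTBK2 gRNA (BRDN0001147885) is a third-generation lentiviral single-guide RNA plasmid built on the lentiGuide-Puro backbone and designed to target human TTBK2 (tau tubulin kinase 2, also known as SCA11) for CRISPR-Cas9 editing. It is one clone from a set of guides directed against the human kinome. In bacteria the 8.3 kb plasmid is maintained at high copy from a ColE1/pUC-type origin with ampicillin selection through β-lactamase. An f1 origin, an SV40 origin and remnants of a lac/T7/T3 cloning region are also carried in the backbone.

The lentiviral transfer cassette begins with an RSV promoter fused to a truncated HIV-1 5' LTR, which makes genomic RNA production Tat-independent. This is followed by the Ψ packaging signal with a partial gag sequence and the Rev response element for nuclear export. It ends in a ΔU3 self-inactivating 3' LTR with a downstream SV40 polyadenylation signal. Within this unit, a human U6 RNA polymerase III promoter drives the 20-nucleotide TTBK2 spacer fused to the Streptococcus pyogenes gRNA scaffold. A cPPT/CTS element, which aids nuclear import of the viral genome, follows the guide cassette. The EF-1α core promoter with its intron A then drives puromycin N-acetyltransferase, with a WPRE to enhance transcript expression, so transduced mammalian cells can be selected with puromycin.

The plasmid does not encode Cas9. It is meant to be packaged into lentivirus and delivered to cells that already express Cas9, or used alongside a separate Cas9 lentiviral vector, to disrupt TTBK2.
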