Addgene plasmid #77968: TTBK2 gRNA (BRDN0001147885)
Purpose: 3rd generation lentiviral gRNA plasmid targeting human TTBK2
Depositing lab: John Doench & David Root. Depositing organization: Broad Institute. Publication: Optimized sgRNA design to maximize activity and minimize off-target effects of CRISPR-Cas9. Doench JG, Fusi N, Sullender M, Hegde M, Vaimberg EW, Donovan KF, Smith I, Tothova Z, Wilen C, Orchard R, Virgin HW, Listgarten J, Root DE. Nat Biotechnol. 2016 Jan 18. doi: 10.1038/nbt.3437. PubMed 26780180.
Backbone
  Vector backbone: lentiGuide-Puro
  Backbone manufacturer: Zhang Lab (Addgene plasmid # 52963)
  Vector type: Mammalian Expression, Lentiviral, CRISPR
  Selectable markers: Puromycin
Growth in bacteria
  Bacterial resistance: Ampicillin, 100 μg/mL
  Growth temperature: 37°C
  Growth strain: DH5alpha
  Copy number: High Copy
Gene/Insert
  Gene/Insert name: TTBK2 (alt names: TTBK2; NM_173500.3)
  gRNA/shRNA sequence: GAACGTAACTTTCGCACCAG
  Species: H. sapiens (human)
  Entrez Gene: TTBK2 (a.k.a. TTBK, SCA11, KIAA0847)
  Promoter: hU6
  Cloning method: Unknown
  Sequencing primers: 5′ U6-F; 3′ pS2-R
Terms and licenses: Academic/Nonprofit Terms; Industry Terms: Not Available to Industry
Depositor comments: The gRNA was designed to target the following Genbank reference sequence(s): NM_173500.3. Note that this plasmid does NOT contain Cas9. It should be used in conjunction with lentiCas9-Blast (Addgene #52962) or otherwise with cell lines already expressing Cas9. Browse the full kinome gRNA library at http://www.addgene.org/pooled-library/broadgpp-human-kinome/ or visit http://www.broadinstitute.org/rnai/public/ for detailed protocols and information.
How to cite: TTBK2 gRNA (BRDN0001147885) was a gift from John Doench & David Root (Addgene plasmid # 77968 ; http://n2t.net/addgene:77968 ; RRID:Addgene_77968)
