>Addgene plasmid #77968 | TTBK2 gRNA (BRDN0001147885) | depositor partial sequence | sequence record 145428 | Target Sequence
GAACGTAACTTTCGCACCAG
