>Addgene plasmid #77968 | TTBK2 gRNA (BRDN0001147885) | addgene partial sequence | sequence record 188747 | hU6-F
TACGTGACGTAGAAAGTAATAATTTCTTGGGTAGTTTGCAGTTTTAAAATTATGTTTTAAAATGGACTAT
CATATGCTTACCGTAACTTGAAAGTATTTCGATTTCTTGGCTTTATATATCTTGTGGAAAGGACGAAACA
CCGGAACGTAACTTTCGCACCAGGTTTTAGAGCTAGAAATAGCAAGTTAAAATAAGGCTAGTCCGTTATC
AACTTGAAAAAGTGGCACCGAGTCGGTGCTTTTTTAAGCTTGGCGTAACTAGATCTTGAGACAAATGGCA
GTATTCATCCACAATTTTAAAAGAAAAGGGGGGATTGGGGGGTACAGTGCAGGGGAAAGAATAGTAGACA
TAATAGCAACAGACATACAAACTAAAGAATTACAAAAACAAATTACAAAAATTCAAAATTTTCGGGTTTA
TTACAGGGACAGCAGAGATCCACTTTGGCGCCGGCTCGAGGGGGCCCGGGTGCAAAGATGGATAAAGTTT
TAAACAGAGAGGAATCTTTGCAGCTAATGGACCTTCTAGGTCTTGAAAGGAGTGGGAATTGGCTCCGGTG
CCCGTCAGTG
